Addgene plasmid #121168: SrtA-PDGFR Tm
Purpose: pMP71 vector expressing Tomato - P2A - flag - SrtA - PDGFR Tm
Depositing lab: Gabriel Victora. Depositing organization: Rockefeller University. Publication: Monitoring T cell-dendritic cell interactions in vivo by intercellular enzymatic labelling. Pasqual G, Chudnovskiy A, Tas JMJ, Agudelo M, Schweitzer LD, Cui A, Hacohen N, Victora GD. Nature. 2018 Jan 25;553(7689):496-500. doi: 10.1038/nature25442. Epub 2018 Jan 17. PubMed 29342141.
Backbone
  Vector backbone: pMP71
  Backbone size w/o insert (bp): 6200
  Total vector size (bp): 6971
  Vector type: Mammalian Expression, Retroviral
Growth in bacteria
  Bacterial resistance: Ampicillin, 100 μg/mL
  Growth temperature: 37°C
  Growth strain: NEB Stable
  Copy number: High Copy
Gene/Insert
  Gene/Insert name: SrtA-PDGFR
  Species: M. musculus (mouse)
  Tag / fusion protein: flag (N terminal on insert); Tomato (N terminal on backbone)
Terms and licenses: Academic/Nonprofit Terms; Industry Terms: Not Available to Industry
How to cite: SrtA-PDGFR Tm was a gift from Gabriel Victora (Addgene plasmid # 121168 ; http://n2t.net/addgene:121168 ; RRID:Addgene_121168)
