[The description below was written by a language model from this plasmid's Addgene catalogue record and pLannotate feature annotations shown in this document.]
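Description:
SrtA-PDGFR Tm is a gammaretroviral expression plasmid built on the pMP71 backbone, intended for producing retrovirus that transduces mammalian cells. In bacteria it is maintained through a high-copy ColE1/pUC-type origin and selected with ampicillin via the β-lactamase gene. Remnants of lac and pBR322 sequences (lacZα, lacI, rop and bom fragments) are cloning-vector leftovers with no evident role. The catalogue gives a total size of about 6.97 kb, slightly larger than the 6.93 kb sequenced record from which the feature table was generated.

The viral cassette is flanked by murine leukemia virus-type long terminal repeats. No separate internal promoter is annotated, so expression presumably runs from the 5' LTR. Downstream of that LTR lie the gammaretroviral core encapsidation signal, which directs packaging of the genomic RNA, a short gag-region fragment and a pol fragment carrying the splice acceptor.

The payload is a single open reading frame encoding dTomato, a P2A self-cleaving peptide, a FLAG tag, a fragment of Staphylococcus aureus sortase A and the PDGFRβ transmembrane domain. The P2A and FLAG elements are stated in the catalogue purpose but are not annotated in the table. P2A separates the fluorescent marker of transduced cells from the FLAG-tagged enzyme, and the PDGFR segment presumably anchors that enzyme in the membrane. The record lists the insert species as mouse, although the sortase is annotated as bacterial. A WPRE with adjoining woodchuck hepatitis virus sequence, which enhances transcript expression, follows the coding region, along with a β-globin poly(A) fragment upstream of the 3' LTR.

The associated publication concerns intercellular enzymatic labelling to monitor T cell–dendritic cell interactions in vivo. The record does not state this particular construct's role in that system.
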