Features (pLannotate 1.2.2; 23 found; start..end, strand, type, name):
     66..101     +  CDS            rop (fragment): Rop protein, which maintains plasmids at low copy number; rop
    203..302     +  misc_feature   bom (fragment): basis of mobility region from pBR322
    308..465     -  CDS            lacZα (fragment): LacZα fragment of β-galactosidase; lacZ fragment
    473..554     +  LTR            3' LTR (ΔU3) (fragment): self-inactivating 3' long terminal repeat (LTR) from Moloney murine leukemia virus
    564..1010    +  LTR            LTR: long terminal repeat from Moloney murine leukemia virus
   1172..1273    +  ncRNA          Gammaretro CES: Accession: RF00374 - Gammaretrovirus core encapsidation signal
   1313..1516    +  CDS            GGAG_MLVAV (fragment): Experimental evidence at protein level: Swiss-Prot protein existence level 1. Plays a role in viral particle release. Presumably acts by facilitating the fission of the virion bud at the cell surface (PubMed:17267509, PubMed:22828015). May prevent the antiviral activity of murine APOBEC3 (PubMed:25505062, PubMed:23671100, PubMed:20702647). From AKV murine leukemia virus (AKR (endogenous) murine leukemia virus).
   1542..1567    +  misc_feature   pol region (fragment): Moloney murine leukemia virus (MMLV) pol region containing the splice acceptor site
   1578..2279    +  CDS            dTomato: dTomato is a basic (constitutively fluorescent) orange fluorescent protein published in 2004, derived from Discosoma sp.. It is reported to be a somewhat slowly-maturing dimer with low acid sensitivity.
   2361..2885    +  CDS            srtA (fragment): SRTA_STAA8 - Experimental evidence at protein level: Swiss-Prot protein existence level 1. Transpeptidase that anchors surface proteins to the cell wall (PubMed:10427003, PubMed:10446208, PubMed:10535938, PubMed:11714722, PubMed:14769030, PubMed:15247224). Recognizes and modifies its substrate by proteolytic cleavage of a C-terminal sorting signal. Following cleavage, a covalent intermediate is formed via a thioester bond between the sortase and its substrate, which is then transferred and covalently attached to the cell wall (PubMed:10446208, PubMed:10535938, PubMed:11714722, PubMed:14769030,
   2901..3047    +  CDS            PDGFRβ TM domain: transmembrane domain from platelet derived growth factor receptor beta
   3060..3119    +  CDS            S (fragment): HBSAG_WHV6 - Experimental evidence at transcript level: Swiss-Prot protein existence level 2. The middle envelope protein plays an important role in the budding of the virion. It is involved in the induction of budding in a nucleocapsid independent way. In this process the majority of envelope proteins bud to form subviral lipoprotein particles of 22 nm of diameter that do not contain a nucleocapsid (By similarity). From Woodchuck hepatitis B virus (isolate w64/pWS23) (WHV).
   3251..3654    +  misc_feature   WPRE: woodchuck hepatitis virus posttranscriptional regulatory element
   3661..3957    +  CDS            X (fragment): X_WHV1 - Experimental evidence at protein level: Swiss-Prot protein existence level 1. Multifunctional protein that plays a role in silencing host antiviral defenses and promoting viral transcription. Does not seem to be essential for HBV infection. May be directly involved in development of cirrhosis and liver cancer (hepatocellular carcinoma). Most of cytosolic activities involve modulation of cytosolic calcium. The effect on apoptosis is controversial depending on the cell types in which the studies have been conducted. May induce apoptosis by localizing in mitochondria and causing loss of
   3986..4093    +  polyA_signal   β-globin poly(A) (fragment): human β-globin polyadenylation signal
   4160..4750    +  LTR            LTR: long terminal repeat from Moloney murine leukemia virus
   4799..4815    -  protein_bind   lac operator: The lac repressor binds to the lac operator to inhibit transcription in E. coli. This inhibition can be relieved by adding lactose or isopropyl-β-D-thiogalactopyranoside (IPTG). lac repressor encoded by lacI
   4823..4853    -  promoter       lac promoter: promoter for the E. coli lac operon
   4868..4889    -  protein_bind   CAP binding site: CAP binding activates transcription in the presence of cAMP. E. coli catabolite activator protein
   4902..4994    -  CDS            lacI (fragment): lac repressor; lacI; The lac repressor binds to the lac operator to inhibit transcription in E. coli. This inhibition can be relieved by adding lactose or isopropyl-β-D-thiogalactopyranoside (IPTG).
   5177..5765    -  rep_origin     ori: high-copy-number ColE1/pMB1/pBR322/pUC origin of replication
   5936..6796    -  CDS            AmpR: β-lactamase; bla; confers resistance to ampicillin, carbenicillin, and related antibiotics
   6797..6901    -  promoter       AmpR promoter: bla
>Addgene plasmid #121168 | SrtA-PDGFR Tm | addgene full sequence | sequence record 237108 | Addgene NGS Result
TCTAAGAAACCATTATTATCATGACATTAACCTATAAAAATAGGCGTATCACGAGGCCCTTTCGTCTCGC
GCGTTTCGGTGATGACGGTGAAAACCTCTGACACATGCAGCTCCCGGAGACGGTCACAGCTTGTCTGTAA
GCGGATGCCGGGAGCAGACAAGCCCGTCAGGGCGCGTCAGCGGGTGTTGGCGGGTGTCGGGGCTGGCTTA
ACTATGCGGCATCAGAGCAGATTGTACTGAGAGTGCACCATATGCGGTGTGAAATACCGCACAGATGCGT
AAGGAGAAAATACCGCATCAGGCGCCATTCGCCATTCAGGCTGCGCAACTGTTGGGAAGGGCGATCGGTG
CGGGCCTCTTCGCTATTACGCCAGCTGGCGAAAGGGGGATGTGCTGCAAGGCGATTAAGTTGGGTAACGC
CAGGGTTTTCCCAGTCACGACGTTGTAAAACGACGGCCAGTGAATTAGTACTCTAGCTTAAGTAACGCCA
TTTTGCAAGGCATGGAAAATACATAACTGAGAATAGAGAAGTTCAGATCAAGGTTAGGAACAGAGAGACA
GCAGAATATGGGCCAAACAGGATATCTGTGGTAAGCAGTTTCTGCCCCGGCTCAGGGCCAAGAACAGTTG
GAACAGCAGAATATGGGCCAAACAGGATATCTGTGGTAAGCAGTTCCTGCCCCGGCTCAGGGCCAAGAAC
AGATGGTCCCCAGATGCGGTCCAGCCCTCAGCAGTTTCTAGAGAACCATCAGATGTTTCCAGGGTGCCCC
AAGGACCTGAAATGACCCTGTGCCTTATTTGAACTAACCAATCAGTTCGCTTCTCGCTTCTGTTCGCGCG
CTTCTGCTCCCCGAGCTCAATAAAAGAGCCCACAACCCCTCACTCGGCGCGCCAGTCCTCCGATAGACTG
CGTCGCCCGGGTACCCGTATTCCCAATAAAGCCTCTTGCTGTTTGTATCCGAATCGTGGACTCGCTGATC
CTTGGGAGGGTCTCCTCAGATTGATTGACTGCCCACCTCGGGGGTCTTTCATTTGGAGGTTCCACCGAGA
TTTGGAGACCCCTGCCCAGGGACCACCGACCCCCCCGCCGGGAGGTAAGCTGGCCAGCGGTCGTTTCGTG
TCTGTCTCTGTCTTTGTGCGTGTTTGTGCCGGCATCTAATGTTTGCGCCTGCGTCTGTACTAGTTGGCTA
ACTAGATCTGTATCTGGCGGTCCCGCGGAAGAACTGACGAGTTCGTATTCCCGGCCGCAGCCCCTGGGAG
ACGTCCCAGCGGCCTCGGGGGCCCGTTTTGTGGCCCATTCTGTATCAGTTAACCTACCCGAGTCGGACTT
TTTGGAGCTCCGCCACTGTCCGAGGGGTACGTGGCTTTGTTGGGGGACGAGAGACAGAGACACTTCCCGC
CCCCGTCTGAATTTTTGCTTTCGGTTTTACGCCGAAACCGCGCCGCGCGTCTTGTCTGCTGCAGCATCGT
TCTGTGTTGTCTCTGTCTGACTGTGTTTCTGTATTTGTCTGAAAATTAGCTCGACAAAGTTAAGTAATAG
TCCCTCTCTCCAAGCTCACTTACAGGCGGCCGCCACCATGGTGAGCAAGGGCGAGGAGGTCATCAAAGAG
TTCATGCGCTTCAAGGTGCGCATGGAGGGCTCCATGAACGGCCACGAGTTCGAGATCGAGGGCGAGGGCG
AGGGCCGCCCCTACGAGGGCACCCAGACCGCCAAGCTGAAGGTGACCAAGGGCGGCCCCCTGCCCTTCGC
CTGGGACATCCTGTCCCCCCAGTTCATGTACGGCTCCAAGGCGTACGTGAAGCACCCCGCCGACATCCCC
GATTACAAGAAGCTGTCCTTCCCCGAGGGCTTCAAGTGGGAGCGCGTGATGAACTTCGAGGACGGCGGTC
TGGTGACCGTGACCCAGGACTCCTCCCTGCAGGACGGCACGCTGATCTACAAGGTGAAGATGCGCGGCAC
CAACTTCCCCCCCGACGGCCCCGTAATGCAGAAGAAGACCATGGGCTGGGAGGCCTCCACCGAGCGCCTG
TACCCCCGCGACGGCGTGCTGAAGGGCGAGATCCACCAGGCCCTGAAGCTGAAGGACGGCGGCCACTACC
TGGTGGAGTTCAAGACGATCTACATGGCCAAGAAGCCCGTGCAACTGCCCGGCTACTACTACGTGGACAC
CAAGCTGGACATCACCTCCCACAACGAGGACTACACCATCGTGGAACAGTACGAGCGCTCCGAGGGCCGC
CACCACCTGTTCCTGTACGGCATGGACGAGCTGTACAAGGGAAGCGGAGCTACTAACTTCAGCCTGCTGA
AGCAGGCTGGAGACGTGGAGGAGAACCCTGGACCGGTACCGTGCACGCTGCTCCTGCTGTTGGCGGCCGC
CCTGGCTCCGACTCAGACCCGCGCCGACTACAAGGATGACGATGACAAAGGTTCAGGTCTCGAGCAAGCT
AAACCTCAAATTCCGAAAGATAAATCGAAAGTGGCAGGCTATATTGAAATTCCAGATGCTGATATTAAAG
AACCAGTATATCCAGGACCAGCAACATCCGAACAATTAAATAGAGGTGTAAGCTTTGCAGAAGAAAATGA
ATCACTAGATGATCAAAATATTTCAATTGCAGGACACACTTTCATTGACCGTCCGAACTATCAATTTACA
AATCTTAAAGCAGCCAAAAAAGGTAGTATGGTGTACTTTAAAGTTGGTAATGAAACACGTAAGTATAAAA
TGACAAGTATAAGAAACGTTAAGCCTACAGATGTAGGAGTTCTAGATGAACAAAAAGGTAAAGATAAACA
ATTAACATTAATTACTTGTGATGATTACAATGAAAAGACAGGCGTTTGGGAAACCCGTAAAATCTTTGTA
GCTACAGAAGTCAAAGGTGGTGGCGGTTCAGCTGTGGGCCAGGACACGCAGGAGGTCATCGTGGTGCCAC
ACTCCTTGCCCTTTAAGGTGGTGGTGATCTCAGCCATCCTGGCCCTGGTGGTGCTCACCATCATCTCCCT
TATCATCCTCATCATGCTTTGGCAGAAGAAGCCACGTTAAGTGAATTCGAGCATCTTACCGCCATTTATT
CCCATATTTGTTCTGTTTTTCTTGATTTGGGTATACATTTAAATGTTAATAAAACAAAATGGTGGGGCAA
TCATTTACATTTTATGGGATATGTAATTACTAGTTCAGGTGTATTGCCACAAGACAAACATGTTAAGAAA
CTTTCCCGTTATTTACGCTCTGTTCCTGTTAATCAACCTCTGGATTACAAAATTTGTGAAAGATTGACTG
ATATTCTTAACTATGTTGCTCCTTTTACGCTGTGTGGATATGCTGCTTTAATGCCTCTGTATCATGCTAT
TGCTTCCCGTACGGCTTTCGTTTTCTCCTCCTTGTATAAATCCTGGTTGCTGTCTCTTTATGAGGAGTTG
TGGCCCGTTGTCCGTCAACGTGGCGTGGTGTGCTCTGTGTTTGCTGACGCAACCCCCACTGGCTGGGGCA
TTGCCACCACCTGTCAACTCCTTTCTGGGACTTTCGCTTTCCCCCTCCCGATCGCCACGGCAGAACTCAT
CGCCGCCTGCCTTGCCCGCTGCTGGACAGGGGCTAGGTTGCTGGGCACTGATAATTCCGTGGTGTTGTCG
GGGAAGCTGACGTCCTTTCCATGGCTGCTCGCCTGTGTTGCCAACTGGATCCTGCGCGGGACGTCCTTCT
GCTACGTCCCTTCGGCTCTCAATCCAGCGGACCTCCCTTCCCGAGGCCTTCTGCCGGTTCTGCGGCCTCT
CCCGCGTCTTCGCTTTCGGCCTCCGACGAGTCGGATCTCCCTTTGGGCCGCCTCCCCGCCTGTTTCGCCT
CGGCGTCCGGTCCGTGTTGCTTGGTCGTCACCTGTGCAGAATTGCGAACCATGGATTCCACCGTGAACTT
TGTCTCCTGGCATGCAAATCGTCAACTTGGCATGCCAAGAATAATTCGGATCCAAGCTTAGGCCTGCTCG
CTTTCTTGCTGTCCCATTTCTATTAAAGGTTCCTTTGTTCCCTAAGTCCAACTACTAAACTGGGGGATAT
TATGAAGGGCCTTGAGCATCTGGATTCTGCCTAGCGCTAAGCTTAACACGAGCCATAGATAGAATAAAAG
ATTTTATTTAGTCTCCAGAAAAAGGGGGGAATGAAAGACCCCACCTGTAGGTTTGGCAAGCTAGCTTAAG
TAACGCCATTTTGCAAGGCATGGAAAATACATAACTGAGAATAGAGAAGTTCAGATCAAGGTTAGGAACA
GAGAGACAGCAGAATATGGGCCAAACAGGATATCTGTGGTAAGCAGTTCCTGCCCCGGCTCAGGGCCAAG
AACAGTTGGAACAGCAGAATATGGGCCAAACAGGATATCTGTGGTAAGCAGTTCCTGCCCCGGCTCAGGG
CCAAGAACAGATGGTCCCCAGATGCGGTCCCGCCCTCAGCAGTTTCTAGAGAACCATCAGATGTTTCCAG
GGTGCCCCAAGGACCTGAAATGACCCTGTGCCTTATTTGAACTAACCAATCAGTTCGCTTCTCGCTTCTG
TTCGCGCGCTTCTGCTCCCCGAGCTCAATAAAAGAGCCCACAACCCCTCACTCGGCGCGCCAGTCCTCCG
ATAGACTGCGTCGCCCGGGTACCCGTGTTCTCAATAAACCCTCTTGCAGTTGCATCCGACTCGTGGTCTC
GCTGTTCCTTGGGAGGGTCTCCTCTGAGTGATTGACTGCCCACCTCGGGGGTCTTTCATTCTCGAGCAGC
TTGGCGTAATAATGGTCATAGCTGTTTCCTGTGTGAAATTGTTATCCGCTCACAATTCCACACAACATAC
GAGCCGGAAGCATAAAGTGTAAAGCCTGGGGTGCCTAATGAGTGAGCTAACTCACATTAATTGCGTTGCG
CTCACTGCCCGCTTTCCAGTCGGGAAACCTGTCGTGCCAGCTGCATTAATGAATCGGCCAACGCGCGGGG
AGAGGCGGTTTGCGTATTGGGCGCTCTTCCGCTTCCTCGCTCACTGACTCGCTGCGCTCGGTCGTTCGGC
TGCGGCGAGCGGTATCAGCTCACTCAAAGGCGGTAATACGGTTATCCACAGAATCAGGGGATAACGCAGG
AAAGAACATGTGAGCAAAAGGCCAGCAAAAGGCCAGGAACCGTAAAAAGGCCGCGTTGCTGGCGTTTTTC
CATAGGCTCCGCCCCCCTGACGAGCATCACAAAAATCGACGCTCAAGTCAGAGGTGGCGAAACCCGACAG
GACTATAAAGATACCAGGCGTTTCCCCCTGGAAGCTCCCTCGTGCGCTCTCCTGTTCCGACCCTGCCGCT
TACCGGATACCTGTCCGCCTTTCTCCCTTCGGGAAGCGTGGCGCTTTCTCATAGCTCACGCTGTAGGTAT
CTCAGTTCGGTGTAGGTCGTTCGCTCCAAGCTGGGCTGTGTGCACGAACCCCCCGTTCAGCCCGACCGCT
GCGCCTTATCCGGTAACTATCGTCTTGAGTCCAACCCGGTAAGACACGACTTATCGCCACTGGCAGCAGC
CACTGGTAACAGGATTAGCAGAGCGAGGTATGTAGGCGGTGCTACAGAGTTCTTGAAGTGGTGGCCTAAC
TACGGCTACACTAGAAGAACAGTATTTGGTATCTGCGCTCTGCTGAAGCCAGTTACCTTCGGAAAAAGAG
TTGGTAGCTCTTGATCCGGCAAACAAACCACCGCTGGTAGCGGTGGTTTTTTTGTTTGCAAGCAGCAGAT
TACGCGCAGAAAAAAAGGATCTCAAGAAGATCCTTTGATCTTTTCTACGGGGTCTGACGCTCAGTGGAAC
GAAAACTCACGTTAAGGGATTTTGGTCATGAGATTATCAAAAAGGATCTTCACCTAGATCCTTTTAAATT
AAAAATGAAGTTTTAAATCAATCTAAAGTATATATGAGTAAACTTGGTCTGACAGTTACCAATGCTTAAT
CAGTGAGGCACCTATCTCAGCGATCTGTCTATTTCGTTCATCCATAGTTGCCTGACTCCCCGTCGTGTAG
ATAACTACGATACGGGAGGGCTTACCATCTGGCCCCAGTGCTGCAATGATACCGCGAGACCCACGCTCAC
CGGCTCCAGATTTATCAGCAATAAACCAGCCAGCCGGAAGGGCCGAGCGCAGAAGTGGTCCTGCAACTTT
ATCCGCCTCCATCCAGTCTATTAATTGTTGCCGGGAAGCTAGAGTAAGTAGTTCGCCAGTTAATAGTTTG
CGCAACGTTGTTGCCATTGCTACAGGCATCGTGGTGTCACGCTCGTCGTTTGGTATGGCTTCATTCAGCT
CCGGTTCCCAACGATCAAGGCGAGTTACATGATCCCCCATGTTGTGCAAAAAAGCGGTTAGCTCCTTCGG
TCCTCCGATCGTTGTCAGAAGTAAGTTGGCCGCAGTGTTATCACTCATGGTTATGGCAGCACTGCATAAT
TCTCTTACTGTCATGCCATCCGTAAGATGCTTTTCTGTGACTGGTGAGTACTCAACCAAGTCATTCTGAG
AATAGTGTATGCGGCGACCGAGTTGCTCTTGCCCGGCGTCAATACGGGATAATACCGCGCCACATAGCAG
AACTTTAAAAGTGCTCATCATTGGAAAACGTTCTTCGGGGCGAAAACTCTCAAGGATCTTACCGCTGTTG
AGATCCAGTTCGATGTAACCCACTCGTGCACCCAACTGATCTTCAGCATCTTTTACTTTCACCAGCGTTT
CTGGGTGAGCAAAAACAGGAAGGCAAAATGCCGCAAAAAAGGGAATAAGGGCGACACGGAAATGTTGAAT
ACTCATACTCTTCCTTTTTCAATATTATTGAAGCATTTATCAGGGTTATTGTCTCATGAGCGGATACATA
TTTGAATGTATTTAGAAAAATAAACAAATAGGGGTTCCGCGCACATTTCCCCGAAAAGTGCCACCTGACG
